>Addgene plasmid #20780 | pFA6a-6xGLY-V5-kanMX6 | depositor full sequence | sequence record 9671 | Author sequence
ACGCGGCCGCCAGCTGAAGCTTCGTACGCTGCAGGTCGACGGATCCCCGGGTTAATTAACGGGGGAGGCG
GGGGTGGAAAGCCTATCCCTAACCCTCTCCTCGGTCTCGATTCTACGTAGGGCGCGCCACTTCTAAATAA
GCGAATTTCTTATGATTTATGATTTTTATTATTAAATAAGTTATAAAAAAAATAAGTGTATACAAATTTT
AAAGTGACTCTTAGGTTTTAAAACGAAAATTCTTATTCTTGAGTAACTCTTTCCTGTAGGTCAGGTTGCT
TTCTCAGGTATAGTATGAGGTCGCTCTTATTGACCACACCTCTACCGGCAGATCCGCTAGGGATAACAGG
GTAATATAGATCTGTTTAGCTTGCCTCGTCCCCGCCGGGTCACCCGGCCAGCGACATGGAGGCCCAGAAT
ACCCTCCTTGACAGTCTTGACGTGCGCAGCTCAGGGGCATGATGTGACTGTCGCCCGTACATTTAGCCCA
TACATCCCCATGTATAATCATTTGCATCCATACATTTTGATGGCCGCACGGCGCGAAGCAAAAATTACGG
CTCCTCGCTGCAGACCTGCGAGCAGGGAAACGCTCCCCTCACAGACGCGTTGAATTGTCCCCACGCCGCG
CCCCTGTAGAGAAATATAAAAGGTTAGGATTTGCCACTGAGGTTCTTCTTTCATATACTTCCTTTTAAAA
TCTTGCTAGGATACAGTTCTCACATCACATCCGAACATAAACAACCATGGGTAAGGAAAAGACTCACGTT
TCGAGGCCGCGATTAAATTCCAACATGGATGCTGATTTATATGGGTATAAATGGGCTCGCGATAATGTCG
GGCAATCAGGTGCGACAATCTATCGATTGTATGGGAAGCCCGATGCGCCAGAGTTGTTTCTGAAACATGG
CAAAGGTAGCGTTGCCAATGATGTTACAGATGAGATGGTCAGACTAAACTGGCTGACGGAATTTATGCCT
CTTCCGACCATCAAGCATTTTATCCGTACTCCTGATGATGCATGGTTACTCACCACTGCGATCCCCGGCA
AAACAGCATTCCAGGTATTAGAAGAATATCCTGATTCAGGTGAAAATATTGTTGATGCGCTGGCAGTGTT
CCTGCGCCGGTTGCATTCGATTCCTGTTTGTAATTGTCCTTTTAACAGCGATCGCGTATTTCGTCTCGCT
CAGGCGCAATCACGAATGAATAACGGTTTGGTTGATGCGAGTGATTTTGATGACGAGCGTAATGGCTGGC
CTGTTGAACAAGTCTGGAAAGAAATGCATAAGCTTTTGCCATTCTCACCGGATTCAGTCGTCACTCATGG
TGATTTCTCACTTGATAACCTTATTTTTGACGAGGGGAAATTAATAGGTTGTATTGATGTTGGACGAGTC
GGAATCGCAGACCGATACCAGGATCTTGCCATCCTATGGAACTGCCTCGGTGAGTTTTCTCCTTCATTAC
AGAAACGGCTTTTTCAAAAATATGGTATTGATAATCCTGATATGAATAAATTGCAGTTTCATTTGATGCT
CGATGAGTTTTTCTAATCAGTACTGACAATAAAAAGATTCTTGTTTTCAAGAACTTGTCATTTGTATAGT
TTTTTTATATTGTAGTTGTTCTATTTTAATCAAATGTTAGCGTGATTTATATTTTTTTTCGCCTCGACAT
CATCTGCCCAGATGCGAAGTTAAGTGCGCAGAAAGTAATATCATGCGTCAATCGTATGTGAATGCTGGTC
GCTATACTGCTGTCGATTCGATACTAACGCCGCCATCCAGTTTAAACGAGCTCGAATTCATCGATGATAT
CAGATCCACTAGTGGCCTATGCGGCCGCGGATCTGCCGGTCTCCCTATAGTGAGTCGTATTAATTTCGAT
AAGCCAGGTTAACCTGCATTAATGAATCGGCCAACGCGCGGGGAGAGGCGGTTTGCGTATTGGGCGCTCT
TCCGCTTCCTCGCTCACTGACTCGCTGCGCTCGGTCGTTCGGCTGCGGCGAGCGGTATCAGCTCACTCAA
AGGCGGTAATACGGTTATCCACAGAATCAGGGGATAACGCAGGAAAGAACATGTGAGCAAAAGGCCAGCA
AAAGGCCAGGAACCGTAAAAAGGCCGCGTTGCTGGCGTTTTTCCATAGGCTCCGCCCCCCTGACGAGCAT
CACAAAAATCGACGCTCAAGTCAGAGGTGGCGAAACCCGACAGGACTATAAAGATACCAGGCGTTTCCCC
CTGGAAGCTCCCTCGTGCGCTCTCCTGTTCCGACCCTGCCGCTTACCGGATACCTGTCCGCCTTTCTCCC
TTCGGGAAGCGTGGCGCTTTCTCAATGCTCACGCTGTAGGTATCTCAGTTCGGTGTAGGTCGTTCGCTCC
AAGCTGGGCTGTGTGCACGAACCCCCCGTTCAGCCCGACCGCTGCGCCTTATCCGGTAACTATCGTCTTG
AGTCCAACCCGGTAAGACACGACTTATCGCCACTGGCAGCAGCCACTGGTAACAGGATTAGCAGAGCGAG
GTATGTAGGCGGTGCTACAGAGTTCTTGAAGTGGTGGCCTAACTACGGCTACACTAGAAGGACAGTATTT
GGTATCTGCGCTCTGCTGAAGCCAGTTACCTTCGGAAAAAGAGTTGGTAGCTCTTGATCCGGCAAACAAA
CCACCGCTGGTAGCGGTGGTTTTTTTGTTTGCAAGCAGCAGATTACGCGCAGAAAAAAAGGATCTCAAGA
AGATCCTTTGATCTTTTCTACGGGGTCTGACGCTCAGTGGAACGAAAACTCACGTTAAGGGATTTTGGTC
ATGAGATTATCAAAAAGGATCTTCACCTAGATCCTTTTAAATTAAAAATGAAGTTTTAAATCAATCTAAA
GTATATATGAGTAAACTTGGTCTGACAGTTACCAATGCTTAATCAGTGAGGCACCTATCTCAGCGATCTG
TCTATTTCGTTCATCCATAGTTGCCTGACTCCCCGTCGTGTAGATAACTACGATACGGGAGGGCTTACCA
TCTGGCCCCAGTGCTGCAATGATACCGCGAGACCCACGCTCACCGGCTCCAGATTTATCAGCAATAAACC
AGCCAGCCGGAAGGGCCGAGCGCAGAAGTGGTCCTGCAACTTTATCCGCCTCCATCCAGTCTATTAATTG
TTGCCGGGAAGCTAGAGTAAGTAGTTCGCCAGTTAATAGTTTGCGCAACGTTGTTGCCATTGCTACAGGC
ATCGTGGTGTCACGCTCGTCGTTTGGTATGGCTTCATTCAGCTCCGGTTCCCAACGATCAAGGCGAGTTA
CATGATCCCCCATGTTGTGCAAAAAAGCGGTTAGCTCCTTCGGTCCTCCGATCGTTGTCAGAAGTAAGTT
GGCCGCAGTGTTATCACTCATGGTTATGGCAGCACTGCATAATTCTCTTACTGTCATGCCATCCGTAAGA
TGCTTTTCTGTGACTGGTGAGTACTCAACCAAGTCATTCTGAGAATAGTGTATGCGGCGACCGAGTTGCT
CTTGCCCGGCGTCAATACGGGATAATACCGCGCCACATAGCAGAACTTTAAAAGTGCTCATCATTGGAAA
ACGTTCTTCGGGGCGAAAACTCTCAAGGATCTTACCGCTGTTGAGATCCAGTTCGATGTAACCCACTCGT
GCACCCAACTGATCTTCAGCATCTTTTACTTTCACCAGCGTTTCTGGGTGAGCAAAAACAGGAAGGCAAA
ATGCCGCAAAAAAGGGAATAAGGGCGACACGGAAATGTTGAATACTCATACTCTTCCTTTTTCAATATTA
TTGAAGCATTTATCAGGGTTATTGTCTCATGAGCGGATACATATTTGAATGTATTTAGAAAAATAAACAA
ATAGGGGTTCCGCGCACATTTCCCCGAAAAGTGCCACCTGACGTCTAAGAAACCATTATTATCATGACAT
TAACCTATAAAAATAGGCGTATCACGAGGCCCTTTCGTCTCGCGCGTTTCGGTGATGACGGTGAAAACCT
CTGACACATGCAGCTCCCGGAGACGGTCACAGCTTGTCTGTAAGCGGATGCCGGGAGCAGACAAGCCCGT
CAGGGCGCGTCAGCGGGTGTTGGCGGGTGTCGGGGCTGGCTTAACTATGCGGCATCAGAGCAGATTGTAC
TGAGAGTGCACCATATGGACATATTGTCGTTAGAACGCGGCTACAATTAATACATAACCTTATGTATCAT
ACACATACGATTTAGGTGACACTATAGA
Features (pLannotate 1.2.2; 11 found; start..end, strand, type, name):
     79..117     +  CDS            V5 tag (fragment): epitope tag from simian virus 5
    141..328     +  terminator     ADH1 terminator: S. cerevisiae ADH1; transcription terminator for the S. cerevisiae alcohol dehydrogenase 1 (ADH1) gene
    403..1759    +  gene           kanMX: yeast selectable marker conferring kanamycin resistance (Wach et al., 1994)
   1864..1882    -  promoter       T7 promoter: promoter for bacteriophage T7 RNA polymerase
   1904..1957    -  CDS            lacI (fragment): lac repressor; lacI; The lac repressor binds to the lac operator to inhibit transcription in E. coli. This inhibition can be relieved by adding lactose or isopropyl-β-D-thiogalactopyranoside (IPTG).
   2140..2728    -  rep_origin     ori: high-copy-number ColE1/pMB1/pBR322/pUC origin of replication
   2899..3759    -  CDS            AmpR: β-lactamase; bla; confers resistance to ampicillin, carbenicillin, and related antibiotics
   3760..3864    -  promoter       AmpR promoter: bla
   3959..3994    +  CDS            rop (fragment): Rop protein, which maintains plasmids at low copy number; rop
   4096..4147    +  misc_feature   bom (fragment): basis of mobility region from pBR322
   4210..4228    +  promoter       SP6 promoter: promoter for bacteriophage SP6 RNA polymerase
