[The description below was written by a language model from this plasmid's Addgene catalogue record and pLannotate feature annotations shown in this document.]
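Description:
pFA6a-6xGLY-V5-kanMX6 is a template plasmid built on the pFA6a backbone for PCR-based C-terminal epitope tagging of genes in Saccharomyces cerevisiae. It is listed as an empty backbone with no gene insert. Its value lies in a compact tagging module that is amplified by PCR, not in expression from the plasmid itself. In E. coli it is maintained through a high-copy ColE1/pUC-type origin and selected with ampicillin via the β-lactamase gene and its native promoter. The feature table shows no yeast replication origin or centromere, consistent with its role as a template and not as a yeast-replicating vector. Short fragments annotated as lacI, rop and bom are backbone remnants with no evident function here.

The module begins with the epitope-linker region. As the name indicates, a six-glycine flexible linker precedes a V5 epitope tag, although only the V5 portion is annotated, and only as a fragment. The S. cerevisiae ADH1 terminator follows, supplying transcription termination for the tagged gene. Downstream lies the kanMX cassette, which confers G418 resistance in yeast. In typical use, primers carrying homology to the 3′ end of a target open reading frame and to its downstream region amplify the linker-tag-terminator-marker unit. The product integrates by homologous recombination at the chromosomal locus, fusing the tag in frame to the endogenous protein, which stays under its own promoter. The glycine linker is intended to space the small tag away from the protein. The record lists PacI and PmeI as the cloning sites, and the flanking SP6 and T7 promoters serve as sequencing primer sites.
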