Addgene plasmid #20780: pFA6a-6xGLY-V5-kanMX6
Purpose: (Empty Backbone)
Depositing lab: Mark Hochstrasser. Depositing organization: Yale University. Publication: Small epitope-linker modules for PCR-based C-terminal tagging in Saccharomyces cerevisiae. Funakoshi M, Hochstrasser M. Yeast. 2009 Feb 25. 26(3):185-192. 10.1002/yea.1658 PubMed 19243080.
Backbone
  Vector backbone: pFA6a
  Backbone size (bp): 2513
  Vector type: Yeast Expression ; PCR-based C-terminal tagging
  Selectable markers: G418
Growth in bacteria
  Bacterial resistance: Ampicillin, 100 μg/mL
  Growth temperature: 37°C
  Growth strain: DH5alpha
  Copy number: Unknown
Gene/Insert
  Gene/Insert name: None
  Cloning method: Restriction Enzyme; 5′ cloning site PacI (unknown if destroyed); 3′ cloning site PmeI (unknown if destroyed)
  Sequencing primers: 5′ SP6; 3′ T7
Terms and licenses: Academic/Nonprofit Terms; Industry Terms: Not Available to Industry
How to cite: pFA6a-6xGLY-V5-kanMX6 was a gift from Mark Hochstrasser (Addgene plasmid # 20780 ; http://n2t.net/addgene:20780 ; RRID:Addgene_20780)
