>Addgene plasmid #20780 | pFA6a-6xGLY-V5-kanMX6 | addgene partial sequence | sequence record 26632 | 20780 with T7
CTAGTGGANCTGATATCATCGATGAATTCGAGCTCGTTTAAACTGGATGGCGGCGTTAGTATCGAATCGA
CAGCAGTATAGCGACCAGCATTCACATACGATTGACGCATGATATTACTTTCTGCGCACTTAACTTCGCA
TCTGGGCAGATGATGTCGAGGCGAAAAAAAATATAAATCACGCTAACATTTGATTAAAATAGAACAACTA
CAATATAAAAAAACTATACAAATGACAAGTTCTTGAAAACAAGAATCTTTTTATTGTCAGTACTGATTAG
AAAAACTCATCGAGCATCAAATGAAACTGCAATTTATTCATATCAGGATTATCAATACCATATTTTTGAA
AAAGCCGTTTCTGTAATGAAGGAGAAAACTCACCGAGGCAGTTCCATAGGATGGCAAGATCCTGGTATCG
GTCTGCGATTCCGACTCGTCCAACATCAATACAACCTATTAATTTCCCCTCGTCAAAAATAAGGTTATCA
AGTGAGAAATCACCATGAGTGACGACTGAATCCGGTGAGAATGGCAAAAGCTTATGCATTTCTTTCCAGA
CTTGTTCAACAGGCCAGCCATTACGCTCGTCATCAAAATCACTCGCATCAACCAAACCGTTATTCATTCG
TGATTGNNNNNNNNNNNNNNNNNNNNNNNNNTCNNNNNNNNAAAGGACAATTACAAACAGGAATCGAATG
CAACCGGCGCAGGAACACTGCCAGCGCATCAACAATATTTTCACCTGAATCNNATATTCTTCTAATACCT
GGAATGCTGTTTTGCCGGGGATCNN
